Addgene plasmid #109486: mCarmine in pcDNA3
Purpose: mammalian expression vector for mCarmine, a far red emitting fluorescent protein (excitation: 603; emission: 675)
Depositing lab: Oliver Griesbeck. Depositing organization: Max Planck Institute for Biological Intelligence. Publication: Imaging-Based Screening Platform Assists Protein Engineering. Fabritius A, Ng D, Kist AM, Erdogan M, Portugues R, Griesbeck O. Cell Chem Biol. 2018 Dec 20;25(12):1554-1561.e8. doi: 10.1016/j.chembiol.2018.08.008. Epub 2018 Sep 13. PubMed 30220597.
Backbone
  Vector backbone: pcDNA3
  Backbone manufacturer: Invitrogen
  Backbone size w/o insert (bp): 5400
  Total vector size (bp): 6100
  Modifications to backbone: recombination sequences added for seamless ligation cloning
  Vector type: Mammalian Expression
Growth in bacteria
  Bacterial resistance: Ampicillin, 100 μg/mL
  Growth temperature: 37°C
  Growth strain: DH5alpha
  Copy number: Unknown
Gene/Insert
  Gene/Insert name: mCarmine
  Species: Synthetic; Entactameaa
  Insert size (bp): 1
  Promoter: CMV
  Cloning method: Unknown
  Sequencing primers: 5′ T7; 3′ Sp6
Terms and licenses: Academic/Nonprofit Terms; Industry Terms: Not Available to Industry
Depositor comments: mCarmine is a far red emitting fluorescent protein (excitation: 603; emission: 675)
How to cite: mCarmine in pcDNA3 was a gift from Oliver Griesbeck (Addgene plasmid # 109486 ; http://n2t.net/addgene:109486 ; RRID:Addgene_109486)
