[The description below was written by a language model from this plasmid's Addgene catalogue record and pLannotate feature annotations shown in this document.]
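Description:
mCarmine in pcDNA3 is a mammalian expression plasmid of about 6.1 kb, built on the Invitrogen pcDNA3 backbone, that drives constitutive expression of the far-red fluorescent protein mCarmine. It is propagated in E. coli through a high-copy ColE1/pUC-type origin and selected with ampicillin via the β-lactamase gene and its own promoter. An f1 origin is also present, which permits single-stranded DNA production. For selection in mammalian cells, the backbone carries a neomycin phosphotransferase gene under the SV40 enhancer/early promoter, terminated by an SV40 polyadenylation signal. The depositor notes that recombination sequences were added to the backbone to allow seamless ligation cloning.

The expression cassette consists of the human CMV immediate-early enhancer and promoter, the mCarmine coding sequence of roughly 730 bp, and the bovine growth hormone polyadenylation signal. The catalogue's insert size of 1 bp is evidently a placeholder. T7 and SP6 promoter sequences flank the insert and serve as sequencing primer sites. A short match to the Xpress epitope/enterokinase site is annotated just upstream of the fluorescent protein, but the record does not say whether it is translated in frame as a tag. mCarmine is described as a monomeric, constitutively fluorescent protein derived from Entacmaea quadricolor, with excitation at 603 nm and peak emission at 675 nm. The depositor and repository sequences agree closely; the CMV promoter is annotated in fragments in the repository read, and small annotations such as HIV LTR, ble and lacI fragments appear to be incidental matches to backbone sequence. The plasmid is suited to transient or stable expression of mCarmine as a far-red marker for imaging in mammalian cells.
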