Features (pLannotate 1.2.2; 22 found; start..end, strand, type, name):
     36..80      -  misc_feature   bom (fragment): basis of mobility region from pBR322
    235..614     +  enhancer       CMV enhancer: human cytomegalovirus immediate early enhancer
    615..818     +  promoter       CMV promoter: human cytomegalovirus (CMV) immediate early promoter
    814..847     +  LTR            5' LTR (truncated) (fragment): truncated 5' long terminal repeat (LTR) from HIV-1
    863..881     +  promoter       T7 promoter: promoter for bacteriophage T7 RNA polymerase
    883..906     +  CDS            Xpress™ tag: Xpress™ epitope tag, including an enterokinase recognition and cleavage site
    919..1653    +  CDS            mCarmine: monomeric far-red fluorescent protein with favorable expression and pKa properties and with peak emission at 675 nm (Fabritius et al., 2018)
   1666..1683    -  promoter       SP6 promoter (fragment): promoter for bacteriophage SP6 RNA polymerase
   1709..1933    +  polyA_signal   bGH poly(A) signal: bovine growth hormone polyadenylation signal
   1937..1958    +  promoter       SV40 promoter (fragment): SV40 enhancer and early promoter
   1979..2407    +  rep_origin     f1 ori (sequence partly withheld): f1 bacteriophage origin of replication; arrow indicates direction of (+) strand synthesis
   2421..2751    +  promoter       SV40 promoter: SV40 enhancer and early promoter
   2818..3609    +  CDS            neo: KKA2_KLEPN - Also known as kan, nptII. Experimental evidence at protein level: Swiss-Prot protein existence level 1. Resistance to kanamycin, neomycin, paromomycin, ribostamycin, butirosin and gentamicin B. From Klebsiella pneumoniae.
   3633..3791    +  CDS            ble (fragment): BLE_KLEPN - Experimental evidence at protein level: Swiss-Prot protein existence level 1. Binding protein with a strong affinity to the bleomycin family of antibiotics. Binds to CL990; an antimitotic-antibiotic compound. From Klebsiella pneumoniae.
   3786..3907    +  polyA_signal   SV40 poly(A) signal: SV40 polyadenylation signal
   3980..3996    -  protein_bind   lac operator: The lac repressor binds to the lac operator to inhibit transcription in E. coli. This inhibition can be relieved by adding lactose or isopropyl-β-D-thiogalactopyranoside (IPTG). lac repressor encoded by lacI
   4004..4034    -  promoter       lac promoter: promoter for the E. coli lac operon
   4049..4070    -  protein_bind   CAP binding site: CAP binding activates transcription in the presence of cAMP. E. coli catabolite activator protein
   4083..4175    -  CDS            lacI (fragment): lac repressor; lacI; The lac repressor binds to the lac operator to inhibit transcription in E. coli. This inhibition can be relieved by adding lactose or isopropyl-β-D-thiogalactopyranoside (IPTG).
   4358..4946    -  rep_origin     ori: high-copy-number ColE1/pMB1/pBR322/pUC origin of replication
   5117..5977    -  CDS            AmpR: β-lactamase; bla; confers resistance to ampicillin, carbenicillin, and related antibiotics
   5978..6082    -  promoter       AmpR promoter: bla
>Addgene plasmid #109486 | mCarmine in pcDNA3 | depositor full sequence | sequence record 206422 | mCarmine in pcDNA3 sequence 6113 bps
GACGGATCGGGAGATCTCCCGATCCCCTATGGTCGACTCTCAGTACAATCTGCTCTGATGCCGCATAGTT
AAGCCAGTATCTGCTCCCTGCTTGTGTGTTGGAGGTCGCTGAGTAGTGCGCGAGCAAAATTTAAGCTACA
ACAAGGCAAGGCTTGACCGACAATTGCATGAAGAATCTGCTTAGGGTTAGGCGTTTTGCGCTGCTTCGCG
ATGTACGGGCCAGATATACGCGTTGACATTGATTATTGACTAGTTATTAATAGTAATCAATTACGGGGTC
ATTAGTTCATAGCCCATATATGGAGTTCCGCGTTACATAACTTACGGTAAATGGCCCGCCTGGCTGACCG
CCCAACGACCCCCGCCCATTGACGTCAATAATGACGTATGTTCCCATAGTAACGCCAATAGGGACTTTCC
ATTGACGTCAATGGGTGGACTATTTACGGTAAACTGCCCACTTGGCAGTACATCAAGTGTATCATATGCC
AAGTACGCCCCCTATTGACGTCAATGACGGTAAATGGCCCGCCTGGCATTATGCCCAGTACATGACCTTA
TGGGACTTTCCTACTTGGCAGTACATCTACGTATTAGTCATCGCTATTACCATGGTGATGCGGTTTTGGC
AGTACATCAATGGGCGTGGATAGCGGTTTGACTCACGGGGATTTCCAAGTCTCCACCCCATTGACGTCAA
TGGGAGTTTGTTTTGGCACCAAAATCAACGGGACTTTCCAAAATGTCGTAACAACTCCGCCCCATTGACG
CAAATGGGCGGTAGGCGTGTACGGTGGGAGGTCTATATAAGCAGAGCTCTCTGGCTAACTAGAGAACCCA
CTGCTTACTGGCTTATCGAAATTAATACGACTCACTATAGGGGATCTGTACGACGATGACGATAAGGATC
CGGCCACCATGGTGTCTAAGGGCGAAGAGCTGATTAAGGAGAACATGCACATGAAGCTGTACATGGAGGG
CACCGTGAACAACCACCACTTCAAGTGCACATCCGAGGGCGAAGGCAAGCCCTACGAGGGCACCCAGACC
CAGAGAATCAAGGTGGTCGAGGGCGGCCCTCTCCCCTTCGCCTTCGACATCCTGGCTACCAGCTTCATGT
ACGGCAGCAAGACCTTCATCAACCACACCCAGGGCATCCCCGATTTCTTTAAGCAGTCCTTCCCTGAGGG
CTTCACATGGGAGAGAGTCACCACATACGAAGACGGGGGCGTGCTGAAGGTGAAACAGGACACCAGCCTC
CAGGACGGCTGCCTCATCTACAACGTCAAGATCAGAGGGGTGAACTTCCCATCCAACGGCCCTGTGATGC
AGAAGAAAACACTCGGCTGGGAGGCCAACACCGAGACCCTGTACCCCGCTGACGGCGGCCTGCGCGGCTA
TAACACGATGGCCCTGAAGCTCGTGGGCGGGGGCCACCTGCAGACGTTCCTCAAGACCACATACAGATCC
AAGAAACCCGCTAAGAACCTCAAGATGCCCGGCGTCTACTTTGTGGACCGCAGACTGGAAAGAATCAAGG
AGGCCGACAAAGAGACCTACGTCGAGCAGCACGAGGTGGCTGTGGCCAGATACTGCGACCTCCCTAGCAA
ACTGGGGCACAAACTTAATGGCATGGACGAGCTGTACAAGTGATAATAGGAATTCCTATAGTGTCACCTA
AATGCTAGAGCTCGCTGATCAGCCTCGACTGTGCCTTCTAGTTGCCAGCCATCTGTTGTTTGCCCCTCCC
CCGTGCCTTCCTTGACCCTGGAAGGTGCCACTCCCACTGTCCTTTCCTAATAAAATGAGGAAATTGCATC
GCATTGTCTGAGTAGGTGTCATTCTATTCTGGGGGGTGGGGTGGGGCAGGACAGCAAGGGGGAGGATTGG
GAAGACAATAGCAGGCATGCTGGGGATGCGGTGGGCTCTATGGCTTCTGAGGCGGAAAGAACCAGCTGGG
GCTCTAGGGGGTATCCCC
[124 nt withheld, positions 1979-2102]
C
[32 nt withheld, positions 2104-2135]
CA
[57 nt withheld, positions 2138-2194]
A
[49 nt withheld, positions 2196-2244]
CCTTTGACGTTGGAGTCCACGTTCTTT
[37 nt withheld, positions 2272-2308]
ACCCTATCTCGGTCTATTCTTTTGATTTATAAGGGATTTTGGGGATTTCGGCCTATTGGTTAAAAAATGA
GCTGATTTAACAAAAATTTAACGCGAATTAATTCTGTGGAATGTGTGTCAGTTAGGGTGTGGAAAGTCCC
CAGGCTCCCCAGGCAGGCAGAAGTATGCAAAGCATGCATCTCAATTAGTCAGCAACCAGGTGTGGAAAGT
CCCCAGGCTCCCCAGCAGGCAGAAGTATGCAAAGCATGCATCTCAATTAGTCAGCAACCATAGTCCCGCC
CCTAACTCCGCCCATCCCGCCCCTAACTCCGCCCAGTTCCGCCCATTCTCCGCCCCATGGCTGACTAATT
TTTTTTATTTATGCAGAGGCCGAGGCCGCCTCTGCCTCTGAGCTATTCCAGAAGTAGTGAGGAGGCTTTT
TTGGAGGCCTAGGCTTTTGCAAAAAGCTCCCGGGAGCTTGTATATCCATTTTCGGATCTGATCAAGAGAC
AGGATGAGGATCGTTTCGCATGATTGAACAAGATGGATTGCACGCAGGTTCTCCGGCCGCTTGGGTGGAG
AGGCTATTCGGCTATGACTGGGCACAACAGACAATCGGCTGCTCTGATGCCGCCGTGTTCCGGCTGTCAG
CGCAGGGGCGCCCGGTTCTTTTTGTCAAGACCGACCTGTCCGGTGCCCTGAATGAACTGCAGGACGAGGC
AGCGCGGCTATCGTGGCTGGCCACGACGGGCGTTCCTTGCGCAGCTGTGCTCGACGTTGTCACTGAAGCG
GGAAGGGACTGGCTGCTATTGGGCGAAGTGCCGGGGCAGGATCTCCTGTCATCTCACCTTGCTCCTGCCG
AGAAAGTATCCATCATGGCTGATGCAATGCGGCGGCTGCATACGCTTGATCCGGCTACCTGCCCATTCGA
CCACCAAGCGAAACATCGCATCGAGCGAGCACGTACTCGGATGGAAGCCGGTCTTGTCGATCAGGATGAT
CTGGACGAAGAGCATCAGGGGCTCGCGCCAGCCGAACTGTTCGCCAGGCTCAAGGCGCGCATGCCCGACG
GCGAGGATCTCGTCGTGACCCATGGCGATGCCTGCTTGCCGAATATCATGGTGGAAAATGGCCGCTTTTC
TGGATTCATCGACTGTGGCCGGCTGGGTGTGGCGGACCGCTATCAGGACATAGCGTTGGCTACCCGTGAT
ATTGCTGAAGAGCTTGGCGGCGAATGGGCTGACCGCTTCCTCGTGCTTTACGGTATCGCCGCTCCCGATT
CGCAGCGCATCGCCTTCTATCGCCTTCTTGACGAGTTCTTCTGAGCGGGACTCTGGGGTTCGAAATGACC
GACCAAGCGACGCCCAACCTGCCATCACGAGATTTCGATTCCACCGCCGCCTTCTATGAAAGGTTGGGCT
TCGGAATCGTTTTCCGGGACGCCGGCTGGATGATCCTCCAGCGCGGGGATCTCATGCTGGAGTTCTTCGC
CCACCCCAACTTGTTTATTGCAGCTTATAATGGTTACAAATAAAGCAATAGCATCACAAATTTCACAAAT
AAAGCATTTTTTTCACTGCATTCTAGTTGTGGTTTGTCCAAACTCATCAATGTATCTTATCATGTCTGTA
TACCGTCGACCTCTAGCTAGAGCTTGGCGTAATCATGGTCATAGCTGTTTCCTGTGTGAAATTGTTATCC
GCTCACAATTCCACACAACATACGAGCCGGAAGCATAAAGTGTAAAGCCTGGGGTGCCTAATGAGTGAGC
TAACTCACATTAATTGCGTTGCGCTCACTGCCCGCTTTCCAGTCGGGAAACCTGTCGTGCCAGCTGCATT
AATGAATCGGCCAACGCGCGGGGAGAGGCGGTTTGCGTATTGGGCGCTCTTCCGCTTCCTCGCTCACTGA
CTCGCTGCGCTCGGTCGTTCGGCTGCGGCGAGCGGTATCAGCTCACTCAAAGGCGGTAATACGGTTATCC
ACAGAATCAGGGGATAACGCAGGAAAGAACATGTGAGCAAAAGGCCAGCAAAAGGCCAGGAACCGTAAAA
AGGCCGCGTTGCTGGCGTTTTTCCATAGGCTCCGCCCCCCTGACGAGCATCACAAAAATCGACGCTCAAG
TCAGAGGTGGCGAAACCCGACAGGACTATAAAGATACCAGGCGTTTCCCCCTGGAAGCTCCCTCGTGCGC
TCTCCTGTTCCGACCCTGCCGCTTACCGGATACCTGTCCGCCTTTCTCCCTTCGGGAAGCGTGGCGCTTT
CTCAATGCTCACGCTGTAGGTATCTCAGTTCGGTGTAGGTCGTTCGCTCCAAGCTGGGCTGTGTGCACGA
ACCCCCCGTTCAGCCCGACCGCTGCGCCTTATCCGGTAACTATCGTCTTGAGTCCAACCCGGTAAGACAC
GACTTATCGCCACTGGCAGCAGCCACTGGTAACAGGATTAGCAGAGCGAGGTATGTAGGCGGTGCTACAG
AGTTCTTGAAGTGGTGGCCTAACTACGGCTACACTAGAAGGACAGTATTTGGTATCTGCGCTCTGCTGAA
GCCAGTTACCTTCGGAAAAAGAGTTGGTAGCTCTTGATCCGGCAAACAAACCACCGCTGGTAGCGGTGGT
TTTTTTGTTTGCAAGCAGCAGATTACGCGCAGAAAAAAAGGATCTCAAGAAGATCCTTTGATCTTTTCTA
CGGGGTCTGACGCTCAGTGGAACGAAAACTCACGTTAAGGGATTTTGGTCATGAGATTATCAAAAAGGAT
CTTCACCTAGATCCTTTTAAATTAAAAATGAAGTTTTAAATCAATCTAAAGTATATATGAGTAAACTTGG
TCTGACAGTTACCAATGCTTAATCAGTGAGGCACCTATCTCAGCGATCTGTCTATTTCGTTCATCCATAG
TTGCCTGACTCCCCGTCGTGTAGATAACTACGATACGGGAGGGCTTACCATCTGGCCCCAGTGCTGCAAT
GATACCGCGAGACCCACGCTCACCGGCTCCAGATTTATCAGCAATAAACCAGCCAGCCGGAAGGGCCGAG
CGCAGAAGTGGTCCTGCAACTTTATCCGCCTCCATCCAGTCTATTAATTGTTGCCGGGAAGCTAGAGTAA
GTAGTTCGCCAGTTAATAGTTTGCGCAACGTTGTTGCCATTGCTACAGGCATCGTGGTGTCACGCTCGTC
GTTTGGTATGGCTTCATTCAGCTCCGGTTCCCAACGATCAAGGCGAGTTACATGATCCCCCATGTTGTGC
AAAAAAGCGGTTAGCTCCTTCGGTCCTCCGATCGTTGTCAGAAGTAAGTTGGCCGCAGTGTTATCACTCA
TGGTTATGGCAGCACTGCATAATTCTCTTACTGTCATGCCATCCGTAAGATGCTTTTCTGTGACTGGTGA
GTACTCAACCAAGTCATTCTGAGAATAGTGTATGCGGCGACCGAGTTGCTCTTGCCCGGCGTCAATACGG
GATAATACCGCGCCACATAGCAGAACTTTAAAAGTGCTCATCATTGGAAAACGTTCTTCGGGGCGAAAAC
TCTCAAGGATCTTACCGCTGTTGAGATCCAGTTCGATGTAACCCACTCGTGCACCCAACTGATCTTCAGC
ATCTTTTACTTTCACCAGCGTTTCTGGGTGAGCAAAAACAGGAAGGCAAAATGCCGCAAAAAAGGGAATA
AGGGCGACACGGAAATGTTGAATACTCATACTCTTCCTTTTTCAATATTATTGAAGCATTTATCAGGGTT
ATTGTCTCATGAGCGGATACATATTTGAATGTATTTAGAAAAATAAACAAATAGGGGTTCCGCGCACATT
TCCCCGAAAAGTGCCACCTGACGTC
