Features (pLannotate 1.2.2; 23 found; start..end, strand, type, name):
     27..79      -  misc_feature   bom (fragment): basis of mobility region from pBR322
    234..613     +  enhancer       CMV enhancer: human cytomegalovirus immediate early enhancer
    686..703     -  promoter       CMV promoter (fragment): human cytomegalovirus (CMV) immediate early promoter
    766..817     +  promoter       CMVd2 promoter: truncated human cytomegalovirus (CMV) immediate early promoter that yields moderately reduced expression relative to the full-length promoter
    813..846     +  LTR            5' LTR (truncated) (fragment): truncated 5' long terminal repeat (LTR) from HIV-1
    862..880     +  promoter       T7 promoter: promoter for bacteriophage T7 RNA polymerase
    882..905     +  CDS            Xpress™ tag: Xpress™ epitope tag, including an enterokinase recognition and cleavage site
    918..1649    +  CDS            mCarmine: mCarmine is a basic (constitutively fluorescent) far red fluorescent protein published in 2018, derived from Entacmaea quadricolor. It has moderate acid sensitivity.
   1665..1682    -  promoter       SP6 promoter (fragment): promoter for bacteriophage SP6 RNA polymerase
   1708..1932    +  polyA_signal   bGH poly(A) signal: bovine growth hormone polyadenylation signal
   1936..1957    +  promoter       SV40 promoter (fragment): SV40 enhancer and early promoter
   1978..2406    +  rep_origin     f1 ori (sequence partly withheld): f1 bacteriophage origin of replication; arrow indicates direction of (+) strand synthesis
   2420..2749    +  promoter       SV40 promoter: SV40 enhancer and early promoter
   2816..3607    +  CDS            neo: KKA2_KLEPN - Also known as kan, nptII. Experimental evidence at protein level: Swiss-Prot protein existence level 1. Resistance to kanamycin, neomycin, paromomycin, ribostamycin, butirosin and gentamicin B. From Klebsiella pneumoniae.
   3631..3789    +  CDS            ble (fragment): BLE_KLEPN - Experimental evidence at protein level: Swiss-Prot protein existence level 1. Binding protein with a strong affinity to the bleomycin family of antibiotics. Binds to CL990; an antimitotic-antibiotic compound. From Klebsiella pneumoniae.
   3784..3905    +  polyA_signal   SV40 poly(A) signal: SV40 polyadenylation signal
   3978..3994    -  protein_bind   lac operator: The lac repressor binds to the lac operator to inhibit transcription in E. coli. This inhibition can be relieved by adding lactose or isopropyl-β-D-thiogalactopyranoside (IPTG). lac repressor encoded by lacI
   4002..4032    -  promoter       lac promoter: promoter for the E. coli lac operon
   4047..4068    -  protein_bind   CAP binding site: CAP binding activates transcription in the presence of cAMP. E. coli catabolite activator protein
   4081..4173    -  CDS            lacI (fragment): lac repressor; lacI; The lac repressor binds to the lac operator to inhibit transcription in E. coli. This inhibition can be relieved by adding lactose or isopropyl-β-D-thiogalactopyranoside (IPTG).
   4356..4944    -  rep_origin     ori: high-copy-number ColE1/pMB1/pBR322/pUC origin of replication
   5115..5975    -  CDS            AmpR: β-lactamase; bla; confers resistance to ampicillin, carbenicillin, and related antibiotics
   5976..6080    -  promoter       AmpR promoter: bla
>Addgene plasmid #109486 | mCarmine in pcDNA3 | addgene full sequence | sequence record 210849 | Addgene NGS Result
ACGGATCGGGAGATCTCCCGATCCCCTATGGTGCACTCTCAGTACAATCTGCTCTGATGCCGCATAGTTA
AGCCAGTATCTGCTCCCTGCTTGTGTGTTGGAGGTCGCTGAGTAGTGCGCGAGCAAAATTTAAGCTACAA
CAAGGCAAGGCTTGACCGACAATTGCATGAAGAATCTGCTTAGGGTTAGGCGTTTTGCGCTGCTTCGCGA
TGTACGGGCCAGATATACGCGTTGACATTGATTATTGACTAGTTATTAATAGTAATCAATTACGGGGTCA
TTAGTTCATAGCCCATATATGGAGTTCCGCGTTACATAACTTACGGTAAATGGCCCGCCTGGCTGACCGC
CCAACGACCCCCGCCCATTGACGTCAATAATGACGTATGTTCCCATAGTAACGCCAATAGGGACTTTCCA
TTGACGTCAATGGGTGGAGTATTTACGGTAAACTGCCCACTTGGCAGTACATCAAGTGTATCATATGCCA
AGTACGCCCCCTATTGACGTCAATGACGGTAAATGGCCCGCCTGGCATTATGCCCAGTACATGACCTTAT
GGGACTTTCCTACTTGGCAGTACATCTACGTATTAGTCATCGCTATTACCATGGTGATGCGGTTTTGGCA
GTACATCAATGGGCGTGGATAGCGGTTTGACTCACGGGGATTTCCAAGTCTCCACCCCATTGACGTCAAT
GGGAGTTTGTTTTTGCACCAAAATCAACGGGACTTTCCAAAATGTCGTAACAACTCCGCCCCATTGACGC
AAATGGGCGGTAGGCGTGTACGGTGGGAGGTCTATATAAGCAGAGCTCTCTGGCTAACTAGAGAACCCAC
TGCTTACTGGCTTATCGAAATTAATACGACTCACTATAGGGGATCTGTACGACGATGACGATAAGGATCC
GGCCACCATGGTGAGCAAGGGCGAAGAGCTGATTAAGGAGAACATGCACATGAAGCTGTACATGGAGGGC
ACCGTGAACAACCACCACTTCAAGTGCACATCCGAGGGCGAAGGCAAGCCCTACGAGGGCACCCAGACCC
AGAGAATCAAGGTGGTCGAGGGCGGCCCTCTCCCCTTCGCCTTCGACATCCTGGCTACCAGCTTCATGTA
CGGCAGCAAGACCTTCATCAACCACACCCAGGGCATCCCCGATTTCTTTAAGCAGTCCTTCCCTGAGGGC
TTCACATGGGAGAGAGTCACCACATACGAAGACGGGGGCGTGCTGAAGGTGAAACAGGACACCAGCCTCC
AGGACGGCTGCCTCATCTACAACGTCAAGATCAGAGGGGTGAACTTCCCATCCAACGGCCCTGTGATGCA
GAAGAAAACACTCGGCTGGGAGGCCAACACCGAGACCCTGTACCCCGCTGACGGCGGCCTGCGCGGCTAT
AACACGATGGCCCTGAAGCTCGTGGGCGGGGGCCACCTGCAGACGTTCCTCAAGACCACATACAGATCCA
AGAAACCCGCTAAGAACCTCAAGATGCCCGGCGTCTACTTTGTGGACCGCAGACTGGAAAGAATCAAGGA
GGCCGACAAAGAGACCTACGTCGAGCAGCACGAGGTGGCTGTGGCCAGATACTGCGACCTCCCTAGCAAA
CTGGGGCACAAACTTAATGGCATGGACGAGCTGTACAAGTGATAATAGGAATTCCTATAGTGTCACCTAA
ATGCTAGAGCTCGCTGATCAGCCTCGACTGTGCCTTCTAGTTGCCAGCCATCTGTTGTTTGCCCCTCCCC
CGTGCCTTCCTTGACCCTGGAAGGTGCCACTCCCACTGTCCTTTCCTAATAAAATGAGGAAATTGCATCG
CATTGTCTGAGTAGGTGTCATTCTATTCTGGGGGGTGGGGTGGGGCAGGACAGCAAGGGGGAGGATTGGG
AAGACAATAGCAGGCATGCTGGGGATGCGGTGGGCTCTATGGCTTCTGAGGCGGAAAGAACCAGCTGGGG
CTCTAGGGGGTATCCCC
[124 nt withheld, positions 1978-2101]
C
[91 nt withheld, positions 2103-2193]
A
[49 nt withheld, positions 2195-2243]
CCTTTGACGTTGGAGTCCACGTTCTTT
[37 nt withheld, positions 2271-2307]
ACCCTATCTCGGTCTATTCTTTTGATTTATAAGGGATTTTGCCGATTTCGGCCTATTGGTTAAAAAATGA
GCTGATTTAACAAAAATTTAACGCGAATTAATTCTGTGGAATGTGTGTCAGTTAGGGTGTGGAAAGTCCC
CAGGCTCCCCAGCAGGCAGAAGTATGCAAAGCATGCATCTCAATTAGTCAGCAACCAGGTGTGGAAAGTC
CCCAGGCTCCCCAGCAGGCAGAAGTATGCAAAGCATGCATCTCAATTAGTCAGCAACCATAGTCCCGCCC
CTAACTCCGCCCATCCCGCCCCTAACTCCGCCCAGTTCCGCCCATTCTCCGCCCCATGGCTGACTAATTT
TTTTTATTTATGCAGAGGCCGAGGCCGCCTCTGCCTCTGAGCTATTCCAGAAGTAGTGAGGAGGCTTTTT
TGGAGGCCTAGGCTTTTGCAAAAAGCTCCCGGGAGCTTGTATATCCATTTTCGGATCTGATCAAGAGACA
GGATGAGGATCGTTTCGCATGATTGAACAAGATGGATTGCACGCAGGTTCTCCGGCCGCTTGGGTGGAGA
GGCTATTCGGCTATGACTGGGCACAACAGACAATCGGCTGCTCTGATGCCGCCGTGTTCCGGCTGTCAGC
GCAGGGGCGCCCGGTTCTTTTTGTCAAGACCGACCTGTCCGGTGCCCTGAATGAACTGCAGGACGAGGCA
GCGCGGCTATCGTGGCTGGCCACGACGGGCGTTCCTTGCGCAGCTGTGCTCGACGTTGTCACTGAAGCGG
GAAGGGACTGGCTGCTATTGGGCGAAGTGCCGGGGCAGGATCTCCTGTCATCTCACCTTGCTCCTGCCGA
GAAAGTATCCATCATGGCTGATGCAATGCGGCGGCTGCATACGCTTGATCCGGCTACCTGCCCATTCGAC
CACCAAGCGAAACATCGCATCGAGCGAGCACGTACTCGGATGGAAGCCGGTCTTGTCGATCAGGATGATC
TGGACGAAGAGCATCAGGGGCTCGCGCCAGCCGAACTGTTCGCCAGGCTCAAGGCGCGCATGCCCGACGG
CGAGGATCTCGTCGTGACCCATGGCGATGCCTGCTTGCCGAATATCATGGTGGAAAATGGCCGCTTTTCT
GGATTCATCGACTGTGGCCGGCTGGGTGTGGCGGACCGCTATCAGGACATAGCGTTGGCTACCCGTGATA
TTGCTGAAGAGCTTGGCGGCGAATGGGCTGACCGCTTCCTCGTGCTTTACGGTATCGCCGCTCCCGATTC
GCAGCGCATCGCCTTCTATCGCCTTCTTGACGAGTTCTTCTGAGCGGGACTCTGGGGTTCGAAATGACCG
ACCAAGCGACGCCCAACCTGCCATCACGAGATTTCGATTCCACCGCCGCCTTCTATGAAAGGTTGGGCTT
CGGAATCGTTTTCCGGGACGCCGGCTGGATGATCCTCCAGCGCGGGGATCTCATGCTGGAGTTCTTCGCC
CACCCCAACTTGTTTATTGCAGCTTATAATGGTTACAAATAAAGCAATAGCATCACAAATTTCACAAATA
AAGCATTTTTTTCACTGCATTCTAGTTGTGGTTTGTCCAAACTCATCAATGTATCTTATCATGTCTGTAT
ACCGTCGACCTCTAGCTAGAGCTTGGCGTAATCATGGTCATAGCTGTTTCCTGTGTGAAATTGTTATCCG
CTCACAATTCCACACAACATACGAGCCGGAAGCATAAAGTGTAAAGCCTGGGGTGCCTAATGAGTGAGCT
AACTCACATTAATTGCGTTGCGCTCACTGCCCGCTTTCCAGTCGGGAAACCTGTCGTGCCAGCTGCATTA
ATGAATCGGCCAACGCGCGGGGAGAGGCGGTTTGCGTATTGGGCGCTCTTCCGCTTCCTCGCTCACTGAC
TCGCTGCGCTCGGTCGTTCGGCTGCGGCGAGCGGTATCAGCTCACTCAAAGGCGGTAATACGGTTATCCA
CAGAATCAGGGGATAACGCAGGAAAGAACATGTGAGCAAAAGGCCAGCAAAAGGCCAGGAACCGTAAAAA
GGCCGCGTTGCTGGCGTTTTTCCATAGGCTCCGCCCCCCTGACGAGCATCACAAAAATCGACGCTCAAGT
CAGAGGTGGCGAAACCCGACAGGACTATAAAGATACCAGGCGTTTCCCCCTGGAAGCTCCCTCGTGCGCT
CTCCTGTTCCGACCCTGCCGCTTACCGGATACCTGTCCGCCTTTCTCCCTTCGGGAAGCGTGGCGCTTTC
TCATAGCTCACGCTGTAGGTATCTCAGTTCGGTGTAGGTCGTTCGCTCCAAGCTGGGCTGTGTGCACGAA
CCCCCCGTTCAGCCCGACCGCTGCGCCTTATCCGGTAACTATCGTCTTGAGTCCAACCCGGTAAGACACG
ACTTATCGCCACTGGCAGCAGCCACTGGTAACAGGATTAGCAGAGCGAGGTATGTAGGCGGTGCTACAGA
GTTCTTGAAGTGGTGGCCTAACTACGGCTACACTAGAAGAACAGTATTTGGTATCTGCGCTCTGCTGAAG
CCAGTTACCTTCGGAAAAAGAGTTGGTAGCTCTTGATCCGGCAAACAAACCACCGCTGGTAGCGGTGGTT
TTTTTGTTTGCAAGCAGCAGATTACGCGCAGAAAAAAAGGATCTCAAGAAGATCCTTTGATCTTTTCTAC
GGGGTCTGACGCTCAGTGGAACGAAAACTCACGTTAAGGGATTTTGGTCATGAGATTATCAAAAAGGATC
TTCACCTAGATCCTTTTAAATTAAAAATGAAGTTTTAAATCAATCTAAAGTATATATGAGTAAACTTGGT
CTGACAGTTACCAATGCTTAATCAGTGAGGCACCTATCTCAGCGATCTGTCTATTTCGTTCATCCATAGT
TGCCTGACTCCCCGTCGTGTAGATAACTACGATACGGGAGGGCTTACCATCTGGCCCCAGTGCTGCAATG
ATACCGCGAGACCCACGCTCACCGGCTCCAGATTTATCAGCAATAAACCAGCCAGCCGGAAGGGCCGAGC
GCAGAAGTGGTCCTGCAACTTTATCCGCCTCCATCCAGTCTATTAATTGTTGCCGGGAAGCTAGAGTAAG
TAGTTCGCCAGTTAATAGTTTGCGCAACGTTGTTGCCATTGCTACAGGCATCGTGGTGTCACGCTCGTCG
TTTGGTATGGCTTCATTCAGCTCCGGTTCCCAACGATCAAGGCGAGTTACATGATCCCCCATGTTGTGCA
AAAAAGCGGTTAGCTCCTTCGGTCCTCCGATCGTTGTCAGAAGTAAGTTGGCCGCAGTGTTATCACTCAT
GGTTATGGCAGCACTGCATAATTCTCTTACTGTCATGCCATCCGTAAGATGCTTTTCTGTGACTGGTGAG
TACTCAACCAAGTCATTCTGAGAATAGTGTATGCGGCGACCGAGTTGCTCTTGCCCGGCGTCAATACGGG
ATAATACCGCGCCACATAGCAGAACTTTAAAAGTGCTCATCATTGGAAAACGTTCTTCGGGGCGAAAACT
CTCAAGGATCTTACCGCTGTTGAGATCCAGTTCGATGTAACCCACTCGTGCACCCAACTGATCTTCAGCA
TCTTTTACTTTCACCAGCGTTTCTGGGTGAGCAAAAACAGGAAGGCAAAATGCCGCAAAAAAGGGAATAA
GGGCGACACGGAAATGTTGAATACTCATACTCTTCCTTTTTCAATATTATTGAAGCATTTATCAGGGTTA
TTGTCTCATGAGCGGATACATATTTGAATGTATTTAGAAAAATAAACAAATAGGGGTTCCGCGCACATTT
CCCCGAAAAGTGCCACCTGACGTCG
