>Addgene plasmid #109486 | mCarmine in pcDNA3 | depositor partial sequence | sequence record 206423 | mCarmine Fluorescent Protein
ATGGTGTCTAAGGGCGAAGAGCTGATTAAGGAGAACATGCACATGAAGCTGTACATGGAGGGCACCGTGA
ACAACCACCACTTCAAGTGCACATCCGAGGGCGAAGGCAAGCCCTACGAGGGCACCCAGACCCAGAGAAT
CAAGGTGGTCGAGGGCGGCCCTCTCCCCTTCGCCTTCGACATCCTGGCTACCAGCTTCATGTACGGCAGC
AAGACCTTCATCAACCACACCCAGGGCATCCCCGATTTCTTTAAGCAGTCCTTCCCTGAGGGCTTCACAT
GGGAGAGAGTCACCACATACGAAGACGGGGGCGTGCTGAAGGTGAAACAGGACACCAGCCTCCAGGACGG
CTGCCTCATCTACAACGTCAAGATCAGAGGGGTGAACTTCCCATCCAACGGCCCTGTGATGCAGAAGAAA
ACACTCGGCTGGGAGGCCAACACCGAGACCCTGTACCCCGCTGACGGCGGCCTGCGCGGCTATAACACGA
TGGCCCTGAAGCTCGTGGGCGGGGGCCACCTGCAGACGTTCCTCAAGACCACATACAGATCCAAGAAACC
CGCTAAGAACCTCAAGATGCCCGGCGTCTACTTTGTGGACCGCAGACTGGAAAGAATCAAGGAGGCCGAC
AAAGAGACCTACGTCGAGCAGCACGAGGTGGCTGTGGCCAGATACTGCGACCTCCCTAGCAAACTGGGGC
ACAAACTTAATGGCATGGACGAGCTGTACAAGTGATAATAG
